>Addgene plasmid #21807 | eIF2a 1 | addgene full sequence | sequence record 351672 | Addgene NGS Result
GACGGATCGGGAGATCTCCCGATCCCCTATGGTGCACTCTCAGTACAATCTGCTCTGATGCCGCATAGTT
AAGCCAGTATCTGCTCCCTGCTTGTGTGTTGGAGGTCGCTGAGTAGTGCGCGAGCAAAATTTAAGCTACA
ACAAGGCAAGGCTTGACCGACAATTGCATGAAGAATCTGCTTAGGGTTAGGCGTTTTGCGCTGCTTCGCG
ATGTACGGGCCAGATATACGCGTTGACATTGATTATTGACTAGTTATTAATAGTAATCAATTACGGGGTC
ATTAGTTCATAGCCCATATATGGAGTTCCGCGTTACATAACTTACGGTAAATGGCCCGCCTGGCTGACCG
CCCAACGACCCCCGCCCATTGACGTCAATAATGACGTATGTTCCCATAGTAACGCCAATAGGGACTTTCC
ATTGACGTCAATGGGTGGAGTATTTACGGTAAACTGCCCACTTGGCAGTACATCAAGTGTATCATATGCC
AAGTACGCCCCCTATTGACGTCAATGACGGTAAATGGCCCGCCTGGCATTATGCCCAGTACATGACCTTA
TGGGACTTTCCTACTTGGCAGTACATCTACGTATTAGTCATCGCTATTACCATGGTGATGCGGTTTTGGC
AGTACATCAATGGGCGTGGATAGCGGTTTGACTCACGGGGATTTCCAAGTCTCCACCCCATTGACGTCAA
TGGGAGTTTGTTTTGGCACCAAAATCAACGGGACTTTCCAAAATGTCGTAACAACTCCGCCCCATTGACG
CAAATGGGCGGTAGGCGTGTACGGTGGGAGGTCTATATAAGCAGAGCTCTCTGGCTAACTAGAGAACCCA
CTGCTTACTGGCTTATCGAAATTAATACGACTCACTATAGGGAGACCCAAGCTTGGTACCGAGCTCGGAT
CCACTAGTAACGGCCGCCAGTGTGCTGGAATTCCGGGGAAGCAAGTCTGGTCTCTGTGATTGAAGAAGTC
GGCTCTGGGCTCCAGTGCGGGAATCACACACATACCTCAGAATGCCGGGTCTAAGTTGTAGATTTTATCA
ACACAAATTTCCTGAGGTGGAAGATGTAGTGATGGTGAATGTCAGATCCATTGCTGAAATGGGGGCTTAT
GTCAGCTTGCTGGAATACAACAACATTGAAGGCATGATTCTTCTTAGTGAATTATCCAGAAGGCGTATCC
GTTCTATCAACAAACTCATCCGAATTGGCAGGAATGAGTGTGTGGTTGTCATTAGGGTGGACAAAGAAAA
AGGATATATTGATTTGTCAAAAAGAAGAGTTTCTCCAGAGGAAGCAATCAAATGTGAAGACAAATTCACA
AAATCCAAAACTGTTTATAGCATTCTTCGTCATGTTGCTGAGGTGTTAGAATACACCAAGGATGAGCAGC
TGGAAAGCCTATTCCAGAGGACTGCCTGGGTCTTTGATGACAAGTACAAGAGACCTGGATATGGTGCCTA
TGATGCATTTAAGCATGCAGTCTCAGACCCATCTATTTTGGATAGTTTAGATTTGAATGAAGATGAACGG
GAAGTACTCATTAATAATATTAATAGGCGCTTGACCCCACAGGCTGTCAAAATTCGAGCAGATATTGAAG
TGGCTTGTTATGGTTATGAAGGCATTGATGCTGTAAAAGAAGCCCTAAGAGCAGGTTTGAATTGTTCTAC
AGAAAACATGCCCATTAAGATTAATCTAATAGCTCCTCCTCGGTATGTAATGACTACGACAACCCTGGAG
AGAACAGAAGGCCTTTCTGTCCTCAGTCAAGCTATGGCTGTTATCAAAGAGAAGATTGAGGAAAAGAGGG
GTGTGTTCAATGTTCAAATGGAGCCCAAAGTGGTCACAGATACAGATGAGACTGAACTTGCGAGGCAGAT
GGAGAGGCTTGAAAGAGAAAATGCCGAAGTGGATGGAGATGATGATGCAGAAGAAATGGAAGCCAAAGCT
GAAGATTAACTTTGTGGGAAACAGAGTCCAATTTAAGGAACACAGAGCAGCGCTTCCTGGCTGTAAATCC
TAGACTTGAAAGTTTTCCAGTATTGAAAACTTCAAAGCTGAATATTTTTTATTTCTAAGTATTTAAATGT
TCTAACAGATCAGAACATGAAATGCCCTCCTAAATGTCAGCTGTTGTCACACAGTAGCTCCAACACTTTG
AGCATTTTTAAGGGAGTGGCCTCATTTCACTAGAGACAAATCTTTAAGAATAGTTCTAAAATTGGGCTTG
TGATTTCCATTTCTGATGTCTCCAGATTGGCACCCCTTTCTAGTTCAATGCCTCACGAGATTTGCCAGGG
GCATCCAAGGCAAACAATCCCAATCTTTCTATATAAAATGTATTCAAGCAAACATCAAATAAATTTCTGG
GATATTTAACTATAGGCTTCTTCCTTCTTGTCACCAGTTAAAAGCATTTTAATACTAAGACCCTAATTCT
TTTATCTTTATTTTAGTCTTGATGTGGAACTGTAGGAGCAGGTGAATAAAGGATCTCTATAACAGATCCT
TTCAAAAGAAGAGTTTTAGAGAAAATAAATTTAACTTTAACCACAGTGAAAGTTGACCTCGAGCATGCAT
CTAGAGGGCCCTATTCTATAGTGTCACCTAAATGCTAGAGCTCGCTGATCAGCCTCGACTGTGCCTTCTA
GTTGCCAGCCATCTGTTGTTTGCCCCTCCCCCGTGCCTTCCTTGACCCTGGAAGGTGCCACTCCCACTGT
CCTTTCCTAATAAAATGAGGAAATTGCATCGCATTGTCTGAGTAGGTGTCATTCTATTCTGGGGGGTGGG
GTGGGGCAGGACAGCAAGGGGGAGGATTGGGAAGACAATAGCAGGCATGCTGGGGATGCGGTGGGCTCTA
TGGCTTCTGAGGCGGAAAGAACCAGCTGGGGCTCTAGGGGGTATCCCC
[124 nt withheld, positions 2919-3042]
C
[91 nt withheld, positions 3044-3134]
A
[49 nt withheld, positions 3136-3184]
CCTTTGACGTTGGAGTCCACGTTCTTT
[37 nt withheld, positions 3212-3248]
ACCCTATCTCGGTCTATTCTTTTGATTTATAAGGGATTTTGCCGATTTCGGCCTATTGGTTAAAAAATGA
GCTGATTTAACAAAAATTTAACGCGAATTAATTCTGTGGAATGTGTGTCAGTTAGGGTGTGGAAAGTCCC
CAGGCTCCCCAGCAGGCAGAAGTATGCAAAGCATGCATCTCAATTAGTCAGCAACCAGGTGTGGAAAGTC
CCCAGGCTCCCCAGCAGGCAGAAGTATGCAAAGCATGCATCTCAATTAGTCAGCAACCATAGTCCCGCCC
CTAACTCCGCCCATCCCGCCCCTAACTCCGCCCAGTTCCGCCCATTCTCCGCCCCATGGCTGACTAATTT
TTTTTATTTATGCAGAGGCCGAGGCCGCCTCTGCCTCTGAGCTATTCCAGAAGTAGTGAGGAGGCTTTTT
TGGAGGCCTAGGCTTTTGCAAAAAGCTCCCGGGCTCGACTAGAGATCCCTCGACCTCGAGATCCATTGTG
CTCTAAAGCCTAAGATGAGCTTTCCATGTAAATTTGTAGCCAGCTTCCTTCTGATTTTCAATGTTTCTTC
CAAAGGTGCAGTCTCCAAAGAGATTACGAATGCCTTGGAAACCTGGGGTGCCTTGGGTCAGGACATCAAC
TTGGACATTCCTAGTTTTCAAATGAGTGATGATATTGACGATATAAAATGGGAAAAAACTTCAGACAAGA
AAAAGATTGCACAATTCAGAAAAGAGAAAGAGACTTTCAAGGAAAAAGATACATATAAGCTATTTAAAAA
TGGAACTCTGAAAATTAAGCATCTGAAGACCGATGATCAGGATATCTACAAGGTATCAATATATGATACA
AAAGGAAAAAATGTGTTGGAAAAAATATTTGATTTGAAGATTCAAGAGAGGGTCTCAAAACCAAAGATCT
CCTGGACTTGTATCAACACAACCCTGACCTGTGAGGTAATGAATGGAACTGACCCCGAATTAAACCTGTA
TCAAGATGGGAAACATCTAAAACTTTCTCAGAGGGTCATCACACACAAGTGGACCACCAGCCTGAGTGCA
AAATTCAAGTGCACAGCAGGGAACAAAGTCAGCAAGGAATCCAGTGTCGAGCCTGTCAGCTGTCCAGAGA
AAGGTCTGGACATCTATCTCATCATTGGCATATGTGGAGGAGGCAGCCTCTTGATGGTCTTTGTGGCACT
GCTCGTTTTCTATATCACCAAAAGGAAAAAACAGAGGAGTCGGAGAAATGATGAGGAGCTGGAGACAAGA
GCCCACAGAGTAGCTACTGAAGAAAGGGGCCGGAAGCCCCAACAAATTCCAGCTTCAACCCCTCAGAATC
CAGCAACTTCCCAACATCCTCCTCCACCACCTGGTCATCGTTCCCAGGCACCTAGTCATCGTCCCCCGCC
TCCTGGACACCGTGTTCAGCACCAGCCTCAGAAGAGGCCTCCTGCTCCGTCGGGCACACAAGTTCACCAG
CAGAAAGGCCCGCCCCTCCCCAGACCTCGAGTTCAGCCAAAACCTCCCCATGGGGCAGCAGAAAACTCAT
TGTCCCCTTCCTCTAATTAAAAAAGATAGAAACTGTCTTTTTCAATAAAAAGCACTGTGGATTTCTGCCC
TCCTGATGTGCATATCCGTACTTCCATGAGGTGTTTTCTGTGTGCAGAACATTGTCACCTCCTGAGGCTG
TGGGCCACAGCCACCTCTGCATCTTCGAAATGACCGACCAAGCGACGCCCAACCTGCCATCACGAGATTT
CGATTCCACCGCCGCCTTCTATGAAAGGTTGGGCTTCGGAATCGTTTTCCGGGACGCCGGCTGGATGATC
CTCCAGCGCGGGGATCTCATGCTGGAGTTCTTCGCCCACCCCAACTTGTTTATTGCAGCTTATAATGGTT
ACAAATAAAGCAATAGCATCACAAATTTCACAAATAAAGCATTTTTTTCACTGCATTCTAGTTGTGGTTT
GTCCAAACTCATCAATGTATCTTATCATGTCTGTATACCGTCGACCTCTAGCTAGAGCTTGGCGTAATCA
TGGTCATAGCTGTTTCCTGTGTGAAATTGTTATCCGCTCACAATTCCACACAACATACGAGCCGGAAGCA
TAAAGTGTAAAGCCTGGGGTGCCTAATGAGTGAGCTAACTCACATTAATTGCGTTGCGCTCACTGCCCGC
TTTCCAGTCGGGAAACCTGTCGTGCCAGCTGCATTAATGAATCGGCCAACGCGCGGGGAGAGGCGGTTTG
CGTATTGGGCGCTCTTCCGCTTCCTCGCTCACTGACTCGCTGCGCTCGGTCGTTCGGCTGCGGCGAGCGG
TATCAGCTCACTCAAAGGCGGTAATACGGTTATCCACAGAATCAGGGGATAACGCAGGAAAGAACATGTG
AGCAAAAGGCCAGCAAAAGGCCAGGAACCGTAAAAAGGCCGCGTTGCTGGCGTTTTTCCATAGGCTCCGC
CCCCCTGACGAGCATCACAAAAATCGACGCTCAAGTCAGAGGTGGCGAAACCCGACAGGACTATAAAGAT
ACCAGGCGTTTCCCCCTGGAAGCTCCCTCGTGCGCTCTCCTGTTCCGACCCTGCCGCTTACCGGATACCT
GTCCGCCTTTCTCCCTTCGGGAAGCGTGGCGCTTTCTCATAGCTCACGCTGTAGGTATCTCAGTTCGGTG
TAGGTCGTTCGCTCCAAGCTGGGCTGTGTGCACGAACCCCCCGTTCAGCCCGACCGCTGCGCCTTATCCG
GTAACTATCGTCTTGAGTCCAACCCGGTAAGACACGACTTATCGCCACTGGCAGCAGCCACTGGTAACAG
GATTAGCAGAGCGAGGTATGTAGGCGGTGCTACAGAGTTCTTGAAGTGGTGGCCTAACTACGGCTACACT
AGAAGAACAGTATTTGGTATCTGCGCTCTGCTGAAGCCAGTTACCTTCGGAAAAAGAGTTGGTAGCTCTT
GATCCGGCAAACAAACCACCGCTGGTAGCGGTGGTTTTTTTGTTTGCAAGCAGCAGATTACGCGCAGAAA
AAAAGGATCTCAAGAAGATCCTTTGATCTTTTCTACGGGGTCTGACGCTCAGTGGAACGAAAACTCACGT
TAAGGGATTTTGGTCATGAGATTATCAAAAAGGATCTTCACCTAGATCCTTTTAAATTAAAAATGAAGTT
TTAAATCAATCTAAAGTATATATGAGTAAACTTGGTCTGACAGTTACCAATGCTTAATCAGTGAGGCACC
TATCTCAGCGATCTGTCTATTTCGTTCATCCATAGTTGCCTGACTCCCCGTCGTGTAGATAACTACGATA
CGGGAGGGCTTACCATCTGGCCCCAGTGCTGCAATGATACCGCGAGACCCACGCTCACCGGCTCCAGATT
TATCAGCAATAAACCAGCCAGCCGGAAGGGCCGAGCGCAGAAGTGGTCCTGCAACTTTATCCGCCTCCAT
CCAGTCTATTAATTGTTGCCGGGAAGCTAGAGTAAGTAGTTCGCCAGTTAATAGTTTGCGCAACGTTGTT
GCCATTGCTACAGGCATCGTGGTGTCACGCTCGTCGTTTGGTATGGCTTCATTCAGCTCCGGTTCCCAAC
GATCAAGGCGAGTTACATGATCCCCCATGTTGTGCAAAAAAGCGGTTAGCTCCTTCGGTCCTCCGATCGT
TGTCAGAAGTAAGTTGGCCGCAGTGTTATCACTCATGGTTATGGCAGCACTGCATAATTCTCTTACTGTC
ATGCCATCCGTAAGATGCTTTTCTGTGACTGGTGAGTACTCAACCAAGTCATTCTGAGAATAGTGTATGC
GGCGACCGAGTTGCTCTTGCCCGGCGTCAATACGGGATAATACCGCGCCACATAGCAGAACTTTAAAAGT
GCTCATCATTGGAAAACGTTCTTCGGGGCGAAAACTCTCAAGGATCTTACCGCTGTTGAGATCCAGTTCG
ATGTAACCCACTCGTGCACCCAACTGATCTTCAGCATCTTTTACTTTCACCAGCGTTTCTGGGTGAGCAA
AAACAGGAAGGCAAAATGCCGCAAAAAAGGGAATAAGGGCGACACGGAAATGTTGAATACTCATACTCTT
CCTTTTTCAATATTATTGAAGCATTTATCAGGGTTATTGTCTCATGAGCGGATACATATTTGAATGTATT
TAGAAAAATAAACAAATAGGGGTTCCGCGCACATTTCCCCGAAAAGTGCCACCTGACGTC
Features (pLannotate 1.2.2; 21 found; start..end, strand, type, name):
     28..80      -  misc_feature   bom (fragment): basis of mobility region from pBR322
    235..614     +  enhancer       CMV enhancer: human cytomegalovirus immediate early enhancer
    615..818     +  promoter       CMV promoter: human cytomegalovirus (CMV) immediate early promoter
    814..847     +  LTR            5' LTR (truncated) (fragment): truncated 5' long terminal repeat (LTR) from HIV-1
    863..881     +  promoter       T7 promoter: promoter for bacteriophage T7 RNA polymerase
   1022..1966    +  CDS            EIF2S1: IF2A_HUMAN - Also known as EIF2A. Experimental evidence at protein level: Swiss-Prot protein existence level 1. Functions in the early steps of protein synthesis by forming a ternary complex with GTP and initiator tRNA (PubMed:16289705). This complex binds to a 40S ribosomal subunit, followed by mRNA binding to form a 43S pre-initiation complex (PubMed:16289705). Junction of the 60S ribosomal subunit to form the 80S initiation complex is preceded by hydrolysis of the GTP bound to eIF-2 and release of an eIF-2-GDP binary complex (PubMed:16289705). In order for eIF-2 to recycle and catalyze anot
   2605..2623    -  promoter       SP6 promoter: promoter for bacteriophage SP6 RNA polymerase
   2649..2873    +  polyA_signal   bGH poly(A) signal: bovine growth hormone polyadenylation signal
   2877..2898    +  promoter       SV40 promoter (fragment): SV40 enhancer and early promoter
   2919..3347    +  rep_origin     f1 ori (sequence partly withheld): f1 bacteriophage origin of replication; arrow indicates direction of (+) strand synthesis
   3361..3690    +  promoter       SV40 promoter: SV40 enhancer and early promoter
   3753..4805    +  CDS            CD2: CD2_HUMAN - Also known as SRBC. Experimental evidence at protein level: Swiss-Prot protein existence level 1. CD2 interacts with lymphocyte function-associated antigen CD58 (LFA-3) and CD48/BCM1 to mediate adhesion between T-cells and other cell types. CD2 is implicated in the triggering of T-cells, the cytoplasmic domain is implicated in the signaling function. From Homo sapiens (Human).
   4958..5116    +  CDS            ble (fragment): BLE_KLEPN - Experimental evidence at protein level: Swiss-Prot protein existence level 1. Binding protein with a strong affinity to the bleomycin family of antibiotics. Binds to CL990; an antimitotic-antibiotic compound. From Klebsiella pneumoniae.
   5111..5232    +  polyA_signal   SV40 poly(A) signal: SV40 polyadenylation signal
   5305..5321    -  protein_bind   lac operator: The lac repressor binds to the lac operator to inhibit transcription in E. coli. This inhibition can be relieved by adding lactose or isopropyl-β-D-thiogalactopyranoside (IPTG). lac repressor encoded by lacI
   5329..5359    -  promoter       lac promoter: promoter for the E. coli lac operon
   5374..5395    -  protein_bind   CAP binding site: CAP binding activates transcription in the presence of cAMP. E. coli catabolite activator protein
   5408..5500    -  CDS            lacI (fragment): lac repressor; lacI; The lac repressor binds to the lac operator to inhibit transcription in E. coli. This inhibition can be relieved by adding lactose or isopropyl-β-D-thiogalactopyranoside (IPTG).
   5683..6271    -  rep_origin     ori: high-copy-number ColE1/pMB1/pBR322/pUC origin of replication
   6442..7302    -  CDS            AmpR: β-lactamase; bla; confers resistance to ampicillin, carbenicillin, and related antibiotics
   7303..7407    -  promoter       AmpR promoter: bla
