>Addgene plasmid #21807 | eIF2a 1 | analyzer sequence | sequence record 10005
GACGGATCGGGAGATCTCCCGATCCCCTATGGTCGACTCTCAGTACAATCTGCTCTGATGCCGCATAGTT
AAGCCAGTATCTGCTCCCTGCTTGTGTGTTGGAGGTCGCTGAGTAGTGCGCGAGCAAAATTTAAGCTACA
ACAAGGCAAGGCTTGACCGACAATTGCATGAAGAATCTGCTTAGGGTTAGGCGTTTTGCGCTGCTTCGCG
ATGTACGGGCCAGATATACGCGTTGACATTGATTATTGACTAGTTATTAATAGTAATCAATTACGGGGTC
ATTAGTTCATAGCCCATATATGGAGTTCCGCGTTACATAACTTACGGTAAATGGCCCGCCTGGCTGACCG
CCCAACGACCCCCGCCCATTGACGTCAATAATGACGTATGTTCCCATAGTAACGCCAATAGGGACTTTCC
ATTGACGTCAATGGGTGGACTATTTACGGTAAACTGCCCACTTGGCAGTACATCAAGTGTATCATATGCC
AAGTACGCCCCCTATTGACGTCAATGACGGTAAATGGCCCGCCTGGCATTATGCCCAGTACATGACCTTA
TGGGACTTTCCTACTTGGCAGTACATCTACGTATTAGTCATCGCTATTACCATGGTGATGCGGTTTTGGC
AGTACATCAATGGGCGTGGATAGCGGTTTGACTCACGGGGATTTCCAAGTCTCCACCCCATTGACGTCAA
TGGGAGTTTGTTTTGGCACCAAAATCAACGGGACTTTCCAAAATGTCGTAACAACTCCGCCCCATTGACG
CAAATGGGCGGTAGGCGTGTACGGTGGGAGGTCTATATAAGCAGAGCTCTCTGGCTAACTAGAGAACCCA
CTGCTTACTGGCTTATCGAAATTAATACGACTCACTATAGGGAGACCCAAGCTTGATATCGAATTCCGGG
GAAGCAAGTCTGGTCTCTGTGATTGAAGAAGTCGGCTCTGGGCTCCAGTGCGGGAATCACACACATACCT
CAGAATGCCGGGTCTAAGTTGTAGATTTTATCAACACAAATTTCCTGAGGTGGAAGATGTAGTGATGGTG
AATGTCAGATCCATTGCTGAAATGGGGGCTTATGTCAGCTTGCTGGAATACAACAACATTGAAGGCATGA
TTCTTCTTAGTGAATTATCCAGAAGGCGTATCCGTTCTATCAACAAACTCATCCGAATTGGCAGGAATGA
GTGTGTGGTTGTCATTAGGGTGGACAAAGAAAAAGGATATATTGATTTGTCAAAAAGAAGAGTTTCTCCA
GAGGAAGCAATCAAATGTGAAGACAAATTCACAAAATCCAAAACTGTTTATAGCATTCTTCGTCATGTTG
CTGAGGTGTTAGAATACACCAAGGATGAGCAGCTGGAAAGCCTATTCCAGAGGACTGCCTGGGTCTTTGA
TGACAAGTACAAGAGACCTGGATATGGTGCCTATGATGCATTTAAGCATGCAGTCTCAGACCCATCTATT
TTGGATAGTTTAGATTTGAATGAAGATGAACGGGAAGTACTCATTAATAATATTAATAGGCGCTTGACCC
CACAGGCTGTCAAAATTCGAGCAGATATTGAAGTGGCTTGTTATGGTTATGAAGGCATTGATGCTGTAAA
AGAAGCCCTAAGAGCAGGTTTGAATTGTTCTACAGAAAACATGCCCATTAAGATTAATCTAATAGCTCCT
CCTCGGTATGTAATGACTACGACAACCCTGGAGAGAACAGAAGGCCTTTCTGTCCTCAGTCAAGCTATGG
CTGTTATCAAAGAGAAGATTGAGGAAAAGAGGGGTGTGTTCAATGTTCAAATGGAGCCCAAAGTGGTCAC
AGATACAGATGAGACTGAACTTGCGAGGCAGATGGAGAGGCTTGAAAGAGAAAATGCCGAAGTGGATGGA
GATGATGATGCAGAAGAAATGGAAGCCAAAGCTGAAGATTAACTTTGTGGGAAACAGAGTCCAATTTAAG
GAACACAGAGCAGCGCTTCCTGGCTGTAAATCCTAGACTTGAAAGTTTTCCAGTATTGAAAACTTCAAAG
CTGAATATTTTTTATTTCTAAGTATTTAAATGTTCTAACAGATCAGAACATGAAATGCCCTCCTAAATGT
CAGCTGTTGTCACACAGTAGCTCCAACACTTTGAGCATTTTTAAGGGAGTGGCCTCATTTCACTAGAGAC
AAATCTTTAAGAATAGTTCTAAAATTGGGCTTGTGATTTCCATTTCTGATGTCTCCAGATTGGCACCCCT
TTCTAGTTCAATGCCTCACGAGATTTGCCAGGGGCATCCAAGGCAAACAATCCCAATCTTTCTATATAAA
ATGTATTCAAGCAAACATCAAATAAATTTCTGGGATATTTAACTATAGGCTTCTTCCTTCTTGTCACCAG
TTAAAAGCATTTTAATACTAAGACCCTAATTCTTTTATCTTTATTTTAGTCTTGATGTGGAACTGTAGGA
GCAGGTGAATAAAGGATCTCTATAACAGATCCTTTCAAAAGAAGAGTTTTAGAGAAAATAAATTTAACTT
TAACCACAGTGAAAGTTGACCTCGAGCATGCAGCCCGGGGGATCCACTAGTTCTAGAGGGCCCTATTCTA
TAGTGTCACCTAAATGCTAGAGCTCGCTGATCAGCCTCGACTGTGCCTTCTAGTTGCCAGCCATCTGTTG
TTTGCCCCTCCCCCGTGCCTTCCTTGACCCTGGAAGGTGCCACTCCCACTGTCCTTTCCTAATAAAATGA
GGAAATTGCATCGCATTGTCTGAGTAGGTGTCATTCTATTCTGGGGGGTGGGGTGGGGCAGGACAGCAAG
GGGGAGGATTGGGAAGACAATAGCAGGCATGCTGGGGATGCGGTGGGCTCTATGGCTTCTGAGGCGGAAA
GAACCAGCTGGGGCTCTAGGGGGTATCCCC
[124 nt withheld, positions 2901-3024]
C
[32 nt withheld, positions 3026-3057]
CA
[57 nt withheld, positions 3060-3116]
A
[49 nt withheld, positions 3118-3166]
CCTTTGACGTTGGAGTCCACGTTCTTT
[37 nt withheld, positions 3194-3230]
ACCCTATCTCGGTCTATTCTTTTGATTTATAAGGGATTTTGGGGATTTCGGCCTATTGGTTAAAAAATGA
GCTGATTTAACAAAAATTTAACGCGAATTAATTCTGTGGAATGTGTGTCAGTTAGGGTGTGGAAAGTCCC
CAGGCTCCCCAGGCAGGCAGAAGTATGCAAAGCATGCATCTCAATTAGTCAGCAACCAGGTGTGGAAAGT
CCCCAGGCTCCCCAGCAGGCAGAAGTATGCAAAGCATGCATCTCAATTAGTCAGCAACCATAGTCCCGCC
CCTAACTCCGCCCATCCCGCCCCTAACTCCGCCCAGTTCCGCCCATTCTCCGCCCCATGGCTGACTAATT
TTTTTTATTTATGCAGAGGCCGAGGCCGCCTCTGCCTCTGAGCTATTCCAGAAGTAGTGAGGAGGCTTTT
TTGGAGGCCTAGGCTTTTGCAAAAAGCTCCCGGGCTCGACTAGAGATCCCTCGACCTCGAGATCCATTGT
GCTCTAAAGCCTAAGATGAGCTTTCCATGTAAATTTGTAGCCAGCTTCCTTCTGATTTTCAATGTTTCTT
CCAAAGGTGCAGTCTCCAAAGAGATTACGAATGCCTTGGAAACCTGGGGTGCCTTGGGTCAGGACATCAA
CTTGGACATTCCTAGTTTTCAAATGAGTGATGATATTGACGATATAAAATGGGAAAAAACTTCAGACAAG
AAAAAGATTGCACAATTCAGAAAAGAGAAAGAGACTTTCAAGGAAAAAGATACATATAAGCTATTTAAAA
ATGGAACTCTGAAAATTAAGCATCTGAAGACCGATGATCAGGATATCTACAAGGTATCAATATATGATAC
AAAAGGAAAAAATGTGTTGGAAAAAATATTTGATTTGAAGATTCAAGAGAGGGTCTCAAAACCAAAGATC
TCCTGGACTTGTATCAACACAACCCTGACCTGTGAGGTAATGAATGGAACTGACCCCGAATTAAACCTGT
ATCAAGATGGGAAACATCTAAAACTTTCTCAGAGGGTCATCACACACAAGTGGACCACCAGCCTGAGTGC
AAAATTCAAGTGCACAGCAGGGAACAAAGTCAGCAAGGAATCCAGTGTCGAGCCTGTCAGCTGTCCAGAG
AAAGGTCTGGACATCTATCTCATCATTGGCATATGTGGAGGAGGCAGCCTCTTGATGGTCTTTGTGGCAC
TGCTCGTTTTCTATATCACCAAAAGGAAAAAACAGAGGAGTCGGAGAAATGATGAGGAGCTGGAGACAAG
AGCCCACAGAGTAGCTACTGAAGAAAGGGGCCGGAAGCCCCACCAAATTCCAGCTTCAACCCCTCAGAAT
CCAGCAACTTCCCAACATCCTCCTCCACCACCTGGTCATCGTTCCCAGGCACCTAGTCATCGTCCCCCGC
CTCCTGGACACCGTGTTCAGCACCAGCCTCAGAAGAGGCCTCCTGCTCCGTCGGGCACACAAGTTCACCA
GCAGAAAGGCCCGCCCCTCCCCAGACCTCGAGTTCAGCCAAAACCTCCCCATGGGGCAGCAGAAAACTCA
TTGTCCCCTTCCTCTAATTAAAAAAGATAGAAACTGTATTTTTCAATAAAAAGCACTGTGGATTTCTGCC
CTCCTGATGTGCATATCCGTACTTCCATGAGGTGTTTTCTGTGTGCAGAACATTGTCACCTCCTGAGGCT
GTGGGCCACAGCCACCTCTGCATCTTCGAAATGACCGACCAAGCGACGCCCAACCTGCCATCACGAGATT
TCGATTCCACCGCCGCCTTCTATGAAAGGTTGGGCTTCGGAATCGTTTTCCGGGACGCCGGCTGGATGAT
CCTCCAGCGCGGGGATCTCATGCTGGAGTTCTTCGCCCACCCCAACTTGTTTATTGCAGCTTATAATGGT
TACAAATAAAGCAATAGCATCACAAATTTCACAAATAAAGCATTTTTTTCACTGCATTCTAGTTGTGGTT
TGTCCAAACTCATCAATGTATCTTATCATGTCTGTATACCGTCGACCTCTAGCTAGAGCTTGGCGTAATC
ATGGTCATAGCTGTTTCCTGTGTGAAATTGTTATCCGCTCACAATTCCACACAACATACGAGCCGGAAGC
ATAAAGTGTAAAGCCTGGGGTGCCTAATGAGTGAGCTAACTCACATTAATTGCGTTGCGCTCACTGCCCG
CTTTCCAGTCGGGAAACCTGTCGTGCCAGCTGCATTAATGAATCGGCCAACGCGCGGGGAGAGGCGGTTT
GCGTATTGGGCGCTCTTCCGCTTCCTCGCTCACTGACTCGCTGCGCTCGGTCGTTCGGCTGCGGCGAGCG
GTATCAGCTCACTCAAAGGCGGTAATACGGTTATCCACAGAATCAGGGGATAACGCAGGAAAGAACATGT
GAGCAAAAGGCCAGCAAAAGGCCAGGAACCGTAAAAAGGCCGCGTTGCTGGCGTTTTTCCATAGGCTCCG
CCCCCCTGACGAGCATCACAAAAATCGACGCTCAAGTCAGAGGTGGCGAAACCCGACAGGACTATAAAGA
TACCAGGCGTTTCCCCCTGGAAGCTCCCTCGTGCGCTCTCCTGTTCCGACCCTGCCGCTTACCGGATACC
TGTCCGCCTTTCTCCCTTCGGGAAGCGTGGCGCTTTCTCAATGCTCACGCTGTAGGTATCTCAGTTCGGT
GTAGGTCGTTCGCTCCAAGCTGGGCTGTGTGCACGAACCCCCCGTTCAGCCCGACCGCTGCGCCTTATCC
GGTAACTATCGTCTTGAGTCCAACCCGGTAAGACACGACTTATCGCCACTGGCAGCAGCCACTGGTAACA
GGATTAGCAGAGCGAGGTATGTAGGCGGTGCTACAGAGTTCTTGAAGTGGTGGCCTAACTACGGCTACAC
TAGAAGGACAGTATTTGGTATCTGCGCTCTGCTGAAGCCAGTTACCTTCGGAAAAAGAGTTGGTAGCTCT
TGATCCGGCAAACAAACCACCGCTGGTAGCGGTGGTTTTTTTGTTTGCAAGCAGCAGATTACGCGCAGAA
AAAAAGGATCTCAAGAAGATCCTTTGATCTTTTCTACGGGGTCTGACGCTCAGTGGAACGAAAACTCACG
TTAAGGGATTTTGGTCATGAGATTATCAAAAAGGATCTTCACCTAGATCCTTTTAAATTAAAAATGAAGT
TTTAAATCAATCTAAAGTATATATGAGTAAACTTGGTCTGACAGTTACCAATGCTTAATCAGTGAGGCAC
CTATCTCAGCGATCTGTCTATTTCGTTCATCCATAGTTGCCTGACTCCCCGTCGTGTAGATAACTACGAT
ACGGGAGGGCTTACCATCTGGCCCCAGTGCTGCAATGATACCGCGAGACCCACGCTCACCGGCTCCAGAT
TTATCAGCAATAAACCAGCCAGCCGGAAGGGCCGAGCGCAGAAGTGGTCCTGCAACTTTATCCGCCTCCA
TCCAGTCTATTAATTGTTGCCGGGAAGCTAGAGTAAGTAGTTCGCCAGTTAATAGTTTGCGCAACGTTGT
TGCCATTGCTACAGGCATCGTGGTGTCACGCTCGTCGTTTGGTATGGCTTCATTCAGCTCCGGTTCCCAA
CGATCAAGGCGAGTTACATGATCCCCCATGTTGTGCAAAAAAGCGGTTAGCTCCTTCGGTCCTCCGATCG
TTGTCAGAAGTAAGTTGGCCGCAGTGTTATCACTCATGGTTATGGCAGCACTGCATAATTCTCTTACTGT
CATGCCATCCGTAAGATGCTTTTCTGTGACTGGTGAGTACTCAACCAAGTCATTCTGAGAATAGTGTATG
CGGCGACCGAGTTGCTCTTGCCCGGCGTCAATACGGGATAATACCGCGCCACATAGCAGAACTTTAAAAG
TGCTCATCATTGGAAAACGTTCTTCGGGGCGAAAACTCTCAAGGATCTTACCGCTGTTGAGATCCAGTTC
GATGTAACCCACTCGTGCACCCAACTGATCTTCAGCATCTTTTACTTTCACCAGCGTTTCTGGGTGAGCA
AAAACAGGAAGGCAAAATGCCGCAAAAAAGGGAATAAGGGCGACACGGAAATGTTGAATACTCATACTCT
TCCTTTTTCAATATTATTGAAGCATTTATCAGGGTTATTGTCTCATGAGCGGATACATATTTGAATGTAT
TTAGAAAAATAAACAAATAGGGGTTCCGCGCACATTTCCCCGAAAAGTGCCACCTGACGTC
Features (pLannotate 1.2.2; 23 found; start..end, strand, type, name):
     36..80      -  misc_feature   bom (fragment): basis of mobility region from pBR322
    235..614     +  enhancer       CMV enhancer: human cytomegalovirus immediate early enhancer
    615..818     +  promoter       CMV promoter: human cytomegalovirus (CMV) immediate early promoter
    814..847     +  LTR            5' LTR (truncated) (fragment): truncated 5' long terminal repeat (LTR) from HIV-1
    863..881     +  promoter       T7 promoter: promoter for bacteriophage T7 RNA polymerase
    889..907     -  misc_feature   MCS (fragment): pBluescript multiple cloning site
    985..1929    +  CDS            EIF2S1: IF2A_HUMAN - Also known as EIF2A. Experimental evidence at protein level: Swiss-Prot protein existence level 1. Functions in the early steps of protein synthesis by forming a ternary complex with GTP and initiator tRNA (PubMed:16289705). This complex binds to a 40S ribosomal subunit, followed by mRNA binding to form a 43S pre-initiation complex (PubMed:16289705). Junction of the 60S ribosomal subunit to form the 80S initiation complex is preceded by hydrolysis of the GTP bound to eIF-2 and release of an eIF-2-GDP binary complex (PubMed:16289705). In order for eIF-2 to recycle and catalyze anot
   2549..2578    -  misc_feature   MCS (fragment): pBluescript multiple cloning site
   2587..2605    -  promoter       SP6 promoter: promoter for bacteriophage SP6 RNA polymerase
   2631..2855    +  polyA_signal   bGH poly(A) signal: bovine growth hormone polyadenylation signal
   2859..2880    +  promoter       SV40 promoter (fragment): SV40 enhancer and early promoter
   2901..3329    +  rep_origin     f1 ori (sequence partly withheld): f1 bacteriophage origin of replication; arrow indicates direction of (+) strand synthesis
   3343..3673    +  promoter       SV40 promoter: SV40 enhancer and early promoter
   3736..4788    +  CDS            CD2: CD2_HUMAN - Also known as SRBC. Experimental evidence at protein level: Swiss-Prot protein existence level 1. CD2 interacts with lymphocyte function-associated antigen CD58 (LFA-3) and CD48/BCM1 to mediate adhesion between T-cells and other cell types. CD2 is implicated in the triggering of T-cells, the cytoplasmic domain is implicated in the signaling function. From Homo sapiens (Human).
   4941..5099    +  CDS            ble (fragment): BLE_KLEPN - Experimental evidence at protein level: Swiss-Prot protein existence level 1. Binding protein with a strong affinity to the bleomycin family of antibiotics. Binds to CL990; an antimitotic-antibiotic compound. From Klebsiella pneumoniae.
   5094..5215    +  polyA_signal   SV40 poly(A) signal: SV40 polyadenylation signal
   5288..5304    -  protein_bind   lac operator: The lac repressor binds to the lac operator to inhibit transcription in E. coli. This inhibition can be relieved by adding lactose or isopropyl-β-D-thiogalactopyranoside (IPTG). lac repressor encoded by lacI
   5312..5342    -  promoter       lac promoter: promoter for the E. coli lac operon
   5357..5378    -  protein_bind   CAP binding site: CAP binding activates transcription in the presence of cAMP. E. coli catabolite activator protein
   5391..5483    -  CDS            lacI (fragment): lac repressor; lacI; The lac repressor binds to the lac operator to inhibit transcription in E. coli. This inhibition can be relieved by adding lactose or isopropyl-β-D-thiogalactopyranoside (IPTG).
   5666..6254    -  rep_origin     ori: high-copy-number ColE1/pMB1/pBR322/pUC origin of replication
   6425..7285    -  CDS            AmpR: β-lactamase; bla; confers resistance to ampicillin, carbenicillin, and related antibiotics
   7286..7390    -  promoter       AmpR promoter: bla
