[The description below was written by a language model from this plasmid's Addgene catalogue record and pLannotate feature annotations shown in this document.]
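Description:
eIF2a 1 is a mammalian expression plasmid carrying human eIF2α (EIF2S1), the alpha subunit of translation initiation factor 2, in the pcDNA.CD2 backbone. It is maintained in E. coli as a high-copy plasmid through a ColE1/pUC-type origin and an ampicillin resistance gene (β-lactamase with its own promoter). An f1 origin is also present, along with remnants of lac regulatory sequences. The roughly 1.7 kb insert was cloned between HindIII and XbaI. The annotated EIF2S1 coding sequence occupies about 945 bp of it, so the rest is presumably flanking untranslated cDNA sequence. No epitope tag or fusion partner is annotated.

Expression in mammalian cells is driven by the CMV immediate-early enhancer and promoter and terminated by the bovine growth hormone polyadenylation signal. T7 and SP6 promoters flank the insert and could be used for in vitro transcription. A second cassette uses the SV40 early promoter to express human CD2, followed by a residual fragment of a bleomycin-resistance gene and the SV40 poly(A) signal. CD2 is listed as the selectable marker. As a surface protein rather than a drug resistance gene, it would allow transfected cells to be identified or enriched through surface staining.

The depositor's comment points to the serine phosphorylated by eIF2α kinases (residue 52 in human numbering, 51 in yeast), suggesting use in studies of translational control and stress signalling, but the record does not say whether this clone is wild type or mutated at that position. Two sequence records are given, 7,438 and 7,421 nt, with the same overall architecture. The depositor notes discrepancies that alter some restriction sites in the multiple cloning site but are not expected to affect function.
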