Addgene plasmid #21807: eIF2a 1
Depositing lab: David Ron. Depositing organization: NYU Grossman School of Medicine.
Backbone
  Vector backbone: pcDNA.CD2
  Backbone manufacturer: Addgene plasmid 21810
  Backbone size w/o insert (bp): 5832
  Vector type: Mammalian Expression
  Selectable markers: CD2
Growth in bacteria
  Bacterial resistance: Ampicillin, 100 μg/mL
  Growth temperature: 37°C
  Growth strain: DH5alpha
  Copy number: High Copy
Gene/Insert
  Gene/Insert name: eIF2a
  Species: H. sapiens (human)
  Insert size (bp): 1683
  Entrez Gene: EIF2S1 (a.k.a. EIF-2, EIF-2A, EIF-2alpha, EIF2, EIF2A)
  Cloning method: Restriction Enzyme; 5′ cloning site HindIII (not destroyed); 3′ cloning site XbaI (not destroyed)
  Sequencing primers: 5′ CMV-F; 3′ BGH-rev
Terms and licenses: Academic/Nonprofit Terms; Industry Terms: Not Available to Industry
Depositor comments: serine residue phosphorylated by eif2A kinases (amino acid residue 52 in the human, 51 in the yeast) Note that there are discrepancies between Addgene's quality control sequence and the sequence provided by the Ron lab. These discrepancies should not affect the function of the plasmid, but they have changed some of the restriction sites in the MCS. Please proceed cautiously when doing diagnostic digests or subcloning.
How to cite: eIF2a 1 was a gift from David Ron (Addgene plasmid # 21807 ; http://n2t.net/addgene:21807 ; RRID:Addgene_21807)
