>Addgene plasmid #21807 | eIF2a 1 | addgene partial sequence | sequence record 99497 | CMV-F 5'-CGCAAATGGGCGGTAGGCGTG-3'
CTATATAAGCAGAGCTCTCTGGCTAACTAGAGAACCCACTGCTTACTGGCTTATCGAAATTAATACGACT
CACTATAGGGAGACCCAAGCTTGGTACCGAGCTCGGATCCACTAGTAACGGCCGCCAGTGTGCTGGAATT
CCGGGGAAGCAAGTCTGGTCTCTGTGATTGAAGAAGTCGGCTCTGGGCTCCAGTGCGGGAATCACACACA
TACCTCAGAATGCCGGGTCTAAGTTGTAGATTTTATCAACACAAATTTCCTGAGGTGGAAGATGTAGTGA
TGGTGAATGTCAGATCCATTGCTGAAATGGGGGCTTATGTCAGCTTGCTGGAATACAACAACATTGAAGG
CATGATTCTTCTTAGTGAATTATCCAGAAGGCGTATCCGTTCTATCAACAAACTCATCCGAATTGGCAGG
AATGAGTGTGTGGTTGTCATTAGGGTGGACAAAGAAAAAGGATATATTGATTTGTCAAAAAGAAGAGTTT
CTCCAGAGGAAGCAATCAAATGTGAAGACAAATTCACAAAATCCAAAACTGTTTATAGCATTCTTCGTCA
TGTTGCTGAGGTGTTAGAATACACCAAGGATGAGCAGCTGGAAAGCCTATTCCAGAGGACTGCCTGGGTC
TTTGATGACAAGTACAAGAGACCTGGATATGGTGCCTATGATGCATTTAAGCATGCAGTCTCAGACCCAT
CTATTTTGGATAGTTTAGATTTGAATGAAGATGAACGGGAAGTACTCATTAATAATATTAATAGGCGCTT
GACCCCACAGGCTGTCAAAATTCGAGCAGATATTGAAGTGGCTTGTTATGGTTATGAAGGCATTGATGCT
GTAAAAGAAGCCCTAAGAGCAGGTTTGAATTGTTCTACAGAAAACATGCCCATTAAGATTAATCTAATAG
CTCCTCCTCGGTATGTAATGACTACGACAACCCTGGAGAGAACAGAAGGCCTTTCTGTCCTCA
