>Addgene plasmid #21807 | eIF2a 1 | addgene partial sequence | sequence record 99499 | BGH-rev 5'-TAGAAGGCACAGTCGAGG-3'
GCATTTAGGTGACACTATAGAATAGGGCCCTCTAGATGCATGCTCGAGGTCAACTTTCACTGTGGTTAAA
GTTAAATTTATTTTCTCTAAAACTCTTCTTTTGAAAGGATCTGTTATAGAGATCCTTTATTCACCTGCTC
CTACAGTTCCACATCAAGACTAAAATAAAGATAAAAGAATTAGGGTCTTAGTATTAAAATGCTTTTAACT
GGTGACAAGAAGGAAGAAGCCTATAGTTAAATATCCCAGAAATTTATTTGATGTTTGCTTGAATACATTT
TATATAGAAAGATTGGGATTGTTTGCCTTGGATGCCCCTGGCAAATCTCGTGAGGCATTGAACTAGAAAG
GGGTGCCAATCTGGAGACATCAGAAATGGAAATCACAAGCCCAATTTTAGAACTATTCTTAAAGATTTGT
CTCTAGTGAAATGAGGCCACTCCCTTAAAAATGCTCAAAGTGTTGGAGCTACTGTGTGACAACAGCTGAC
ATTTAGGAGGGCATTTCATGTTCTGATCTGTTAGAACATTTAAATACTTAGAAATAAAAAATATTCAGCT
TTGAAGTTTTCAATACTGGAAAACTTTCAAGTCTAGGATTTACAGCCAGGAAGCGCTGCTCTGTGTTCCT
TAAATTGGACTCTGTTTCCCACAAAGTTAATCTTCAGCTTTGGCTTCCATTTCTTCTGCATCATCATCTC
CATCCACTTCGGCATTTTCTCTTTCAAGCCTCTCCATCTGCCTCGCAAGTTCAGTCTCATCTGTATCTGT
GACCACTTTGGGCTCCATTTGAACATTGAACACACCCCTCTTTTCCTCAATCTTCTCTTTGATAACAGCC
ATAGCTTGACTGAGGACAGAAAGGCCTTCTGTTCTCTCCAGGGTTGTCGTAGTCATTACATACCGAGGAG
GAGCTATTAGATTAATCTTAATGGGCATGTTTTCTGTAGAACAATTCAAACCTGCTCTTAGGGCTTCTTT
T
