>Addgene plasmid #21807 | eIF2a 1 | addgene partial sequence | sequence record 99510 | SV40pro-F 5'-TATTTATGCAGAGGCCGAGG-3'
GAAGTAGTGAGGAGGCTTTTTTGGAGGCCTAGGCTTTTGCAAAAAGCTCCCGGGCTCGACTAGAGATCCC
TCGACCTCGAGATCCATTGTGCTCTAAAGCCTAAGATGAGCTTTCCATGTAAATTTGTAGCCAGCTTCCT
TCTGATTTTCAATGTTTCTTCCAAAGGTGCAGTCTCCAAAGAGATTACGAATGCCTTGGAAACCTGGGGT
GCCTTGGGTCAGGACATCAACTTGGACATTCCTAGTTTTCAAATGAGTGATGATATTGACGATATAAAAT
GGGAAAAAACTTCAGACAAGAAAAAGATTGCACAATTCAGAAAAGAGAAAGAGACTTTCAAGGAAAAAGA
TACATATAAGCTATTTAAAAATGGAACTCTGAAAATTAAGCATCTGAAGACCGATGATCAGGATATCTAC
AAGGTATCAATATATGATACAAAAGGAAAAAATGTGTTGGAAAAAATATTTGATTTGAAGATTCAAGAGA
GGGTCTCAAAACCAAAGATCTCCTGGACTTGTATCAACACAACCCTGACCTGTGAGGTAATGAATGGAAC
TGACCCCGAATTAAACCTGTATCAAGATGGGAAACATCTAAAACTTTCTCAGAGGGTCATCACACACAAG
TGGACCACCAGCCTGAGTGCAAAATTCAAGTGCACAGCAGGGAACAAAGTCAGCAAGGAATCCAGTGTCG
AGCCTGTCAGCTGTCCAGAGAAAGGTCTGGACATCTATCTCATCATTGGCATATGTGGAGGAGGCAGCCT
CTTGATGGTCTTTGTGGCACTGCTCGTTTTCTATATCACCAAAAGGAAAAAACAGAGGAGTCGGAGAAAT
GATGAGGAGCTGGAGACAAGAGCCCACAGAGTAGCTACTGAAGAAAGGGGCCGGAAGCCCCAACAAATTC
CAGCTTCAACCCCTCAGAATCCAGCAACTTCCCAACATCCTCCTCCACCACCTGGTCATCGTTCC
