>Addgene plasmid #21807 | eIF2a 1 | addgene partial sequence | sequence record 99513 | SV40pA-R 5'-GAAATTTGTGATGCTATTGC-3'
ATAAACAAGTTGGGGTGGGCGAAGAACTCCAGCATGAGATCCCCGCGCTGGAGGATCCTCCAGCCGGCGT
CCCGGAAAACGATTCCGAAGCCCAACCTTTCATAGAAGGCGGCGGTGGAATCGAAATCTCGTGATGGCAG
GTTGGGCGTCGCTTGGTCGGTCATTTCGAAGATGCAGAGGTGGCTGTGGCCCACAGCCTCAGGAGGTGAC
AATGTTCTGCACACAGAAAACACCTCATGGAAGTACGGATATGCACATCAGGAGGGCAGAAATCCACAGT
GCTTTTTATTGAAAAAGACAGTTTCTATCTTTTTTAATTAGAGGAAGGGGACAATGAGTTTTCTGCTGCC
CCATGGGGAGGTTTTGGCTGAACTCGAGGTCTGGGGAGGGGCGGGCCTTTCTGCTGGTGAACTTGTGTGC
CCGACGGAGCAGGAGGCCTCTTCTGAGGCTGGTGCTGAACACGGTGTCCAGGAGGCGGGGGACGATGACT
AGGTGCCTGGGAACGATGACCAGGTGGTGGAGGAGGATGTTGGGAAGTTGCTGGATTCTGAGGGGTTGAA
GCTGGAATTTGTTGGGGCTTCCGGCCCCTTTCTTCAGTAGCTACTCTGTGGGCTCTTGTCTCCAGCTCCT
CATCATTTCTCCGACTCCTCTGTTTTTTCCTTTTGGTGATATAGAAAACGAGCAGTGCCACAAAGACCAT
CAAGAGGCTGCCTCCTCCACATATGCCAATGATGAGATAGATGTCCAGACCTTTCTCTGGACAGCTGACA
GGCTCGACACTGGATTCCTTGCTGACTTTGTTCCCTGCTGTGCACTTGAATTTTGCACTCAGGCTGGTGG
TCCACTTGTGTGTGATGACC
